>Addgene plasmid #118952 | alpha1-EGFP | addgene full sequence | sequence record 228581 | Addgene NGS Result
CATGTTCTTTCCTGCGTTATCCCCTGATTCTGTGGATAACCGTATTACCGCCATGCATTAGTTATTAATA
GTAATCAATTACGGGGTCATTAGTTCATAGCCCATATATGGAGTTCCGCGTTACATAACTTACGGTAAAT
GGCCCGCCTGGCTGACCGCCCAACGACCCCCGCCCATTGACGTCAATAATGACGTATGTTCCCATAGTAA
CGCCAATAGGGACTTTCCATTGACGTCAATGGGTGGAGTATTTACGGTAAACTGCCCACTTGGCAGTACA
TCAAGTGTATCATATGCCAAGTACGCCCCCTATTGACGTCAATGACGGTAAATGGCCCGCCTGGCATTAT
GCCCAGTACATGACCTTATGGGACTTTCCTACTTGGCAGTACATCTACGTATTAGTCATCGCTATTACCA
TGGTGATGCGGTTTTGGCAGTACATCAATGGGCGTGGATAGCGGTTTGACTCACGGGGATTTCCAAGTCT
CCACCCCATTGACGTCAATGGGAGTTTGTTTTGGCACCAAAATCAACGGGACTTTCCAAAATGTCGTAAC
AACTCCGCCCCATTGACGCAAATGGGCGGTAGGCGTGTACGGTGGGAGGTCTATATAAGCAGAGCTGGTT
TAGTGAACCGTCAGATCCGCTAGCGCTACCGGACTCAGATCTCGAGCTCAAGCTTCTAGAGATCCCTCGA
CCTCGAGATCCATTGTGCTCTGAATTCGTCGAGACGCCTCCCGGGTCTGGAGCGATCCGGTGCCCAGAGG
GGGCCCCGAGCTGGACAAGCCCGTG
[1365 nt withheld, positions 796-2160]
GTACCGCGGGCCCGGGATCCACCGGTCGCCACCATGGTGAGCAAGGGCGAGGAGCTGTTCACCGGGGTGG
TGCCCATCCTGGTCGAGCTGGACGGCGACGTAAACGGCCACAAGTTCAGCGTGTCCGGCGAGGGCGAGGG
CGATGCCACCTACGGCAAGCTGACCCTGAAGTTCATCTGCACCACCGGCAAGCTGCCCGTGCCCTGGCCC
ACCCTCGTGACCACCCTGACCTACGGCGTGCAGTGCTTCAGCCGCTACCCCGACCACATGAAGCAGCACG
ACTTCTTCAAGTCCGCCATGCCCGAAGGCTACGTCCAGGAGCGCACCATCTTCTTCAAGGACGACGGCAA
CTACAAGACCCGCGCCGAGGTGAAGTTCGAGGGCGACACCCTGGTGAACCGCATCGAGCTGAAGGGCATC
GACTTCAAGGAGGACGGCAACATCCTGGGGCACAAGCTGGAGTACAACTACAACAGCCACAACGTCTATA
TCATGGCCGACAAGCAGAAGAACGGCATCAAGGTGAACTTCAAGATCCGCCACAACATCGAGGACGGCAG
CGTGCAGCTCGCCGACCACTACCAGCAGAACACCCCCATCGGCGACGGCCCCGTGCTGCTGCCCGACAAC
CACTACCTGAGCACCCAGTCCGCCCTGAGCAAAGACCCCAACGAGAAGCGCGATCACATGGTCCTGCTGG
AGTTCGTGACCGCCGCCGGGATCACTCTCGGCATGGACGAGCTGTACAAGTAAAGCGGCCGCGACTCTAG
ATCATAATCAGCCATACCACATTTGTAGAGGTTTTACTTGCTTTAAAAAACCTCCCACACCTCCCCCTGA
ACCTGAAACATAAAATGAATGCAATTGTTGTTGTTAACTTGTTTATTGCAGCTTATAATGGTTACAAATA
AAGCAATAGCATCACAAATTTCACAAATAAAGCATTTTTTTCACTGCATTCTAGTTGTGGTTTGTCCAAA
CTCATCAATGTATCTTAAGGCGTAAATTGTAAGCGTTAATATTTTGTTAAAATTCGCGTTAAATTTTTGT
TAAATCAGCTCATTTTTTAACCAATAGGCCGAAATCGGCAAAATCCCTTATAAATCAAAAGAATAGACCG
AGATAGGGT
[37 nt withheld, positions 3290-3326]
AAAGAACGTGGACTCCAACGTCAAAGG
[49 nt withheld, positions 3354-3402]
T
[91 nt withheld, positions 3404-3494]
G
[124 nt withheld, positions 3496-3619]
CAGGTGGCACTTTTCGGGGAAATGTGCGCGGAACCCCTATTTGTTTATTTTTCTAAATACATTCAAATAT
GTATCCGCTCATGAGACAATAACCCTGATAAATGCTTCAATAATATTGAAAAAGGAAGAGTCCTGAGGCG
GAAAGAACCAGCTGTGGAATGTGTGTCAGTTAGGGTGTGGAAAGTCCCCAGGCTCCCCAGCAGGCAGAAG
TATGCAAAGCATGCATCTCAATTAGTCAGCAACCAGGTGTGGAAAGTCCCCAGGCTCCCCAGCAGGCAGA
AGTATGCAAAGCATGCATCTCAATTAGTCAGCAACCATAGTCCCGCCCCTAACTCCGCCCATCCCGCCCC
TAACTCCGCCCAGTTCCGCCCATTCTCCGCCCCATGGCTGACTAATTTTTTTTATTTATGCAGAGGCCGA
GGCCGCCTCGGCCTCTGAGCTATTCCAGAAGTAGTGAGGAGGCTTTTTTGGAGGCCTAGGCTTTTGCAAA
GATCGATCAAGAGACAGGATGAGGATCGTTTCGCATGATTGAACAAGATGGATTGCACGCAGGTTCTCCG
GCCGCTTGGGTGGAGAGGCTATTCGGCTATGACTGGGCACAACAGACAATCGGCTGCTCTGATGCCGCCG
TGTTCCGGCTGTCAGCGCAGGGGCGCCCGGTTCTTTTTGTCAAGACCGACCTGTCCGGTGCCCTGAATGA
ACTGCAAGACGAGGCAGCGCGGCTATCGTGGCTGGCCACGACGGGCGTTCCTTGCGCAGCTGTGCTCGAC
GTTGTCACTGAAGCGGGAAGGGACTGGCTGCTATTGGGCGAAGTGCCGGGGCAGGATCTCCTGTCATCTC
ACCTTGCTCCTGCCGAGAAAGTATCCATCATGGCTGATGCAATGCGGCGGCTGCATACGCTTGATCCGGC
TACCTGCCCATTCGACCACCAAGCGAAACATCGCATCGAGCGAGCACGTACTCGGATGGAAGCCGGTCTT
GTCGATCAGGATGATCTGGACGAAGAGCATCAGGGGCTCGCGCCAGCCGAACTGTTCGCCAGGCTCAAGG
CGAGCATGCCCGACGGCGAGGATCTCGTCGTGACCCATGGCGATGCCTGCTTGCCGAATATCATGGTGGA
AAATGGCCGCTTTTCTGGATTCATCGACTGTGGCCGGCTGGGTGTGGCGGACCGCTATCAGGACATAGCG
TTGGCTACCCGTGATATTGCTGAAGAGCTTGGCGGCGAATGGGCTGACCGCTTCCTCGTGCTTTACGGTA
TCGCCGCTCCCGATTCGCAGCGCATCGCCTTCTATCGCCTTCTTGACGAGTTCTTCTGAGCGGGACTCTG
GGGTTCGAAATGACCGACCAAGCGACGCCCAACCTGCCATCACGAGATTTCGATTCCACCGCCGCCTTCT
ATGAAAGGTTGGGCTTCGGAATCGTTTTCCGGGACGCCGGCTGGATGATCCTCCAGCGCGGGGATCTCAT
GCTGGAGTTCTTCGCCCACCCTAGGGGGAGGCTAACTGAAACACGGAAGGAGACAATACCGGAAGGAACC
CGCGCTATGACGGCAATAAAAAGACAGAATAAAACGCACGGTGTTGGGTCGTTTGTTCATAAACGCGGGG
TTCGGTCCCAGGGCTGGCACTCTGTCGATACCCCACCGAGACCCCATTGGGGCCAATACGCCCGCGTTTC
TTCCTTTTCCCCACCCCACCCCCCAAGTTCGGGTGAAGGCCCAGGGCTCGCAGCCAACGTCGGGGCGGCA
GGCCCTGCCATAGCCTCAGGTTACTCATATATACTTTAGATTGATTTAAAACTTCATTTTTAATTTAAAA
GGATCTAGGTGAAGATCCTTTTTGATAATCTCATGACCAAAATCCCTTAACGTGAGTTTTCGTTCCACTG
AGCGTCAGACCCCGTAGAAAAGATCAAAGGATCTTCTTGAGATCCTTTTTTTCTGCGCGTAATCTGCTGC
TTGCAAACAAAAAAACCACCGCTACCAGCGGTGGTTTGTTTGCCGGATCAAGAGCTACCAACTCTTTTTC
CGAAGGTAACTGGCTTCAGCAGAGCGCAGATACCAAATACTGTTCTTCTAGTGTAGCCGTAGTTAGGCCA
CCACTTCAAGAACTCTGTAGCACCGCCTACATACCTCGCTCTGCTAATCCTGTTACCAGTGGCTGCTGCC
AGTGGCGATAAGTCGTGTCTTACCGGGTTGGACTCAAGACGATAGTTACCGGATAAGGCGCAGCGGTCGG
GCTGAACGGGGGGTTCGTGCACACAGCCCAGCTTGGAGCGAACGACCTACACCGAACTGAGATACCTACA
GCGTGAGCTATGAGAAAGCGCCACGCTTCCCGAAGGGAGAAAGGCGGACAGGTATCCGGTAAGCGGCAGG
GTCGGAACAGGAGAGCGCACGAGGGAGCTTCCAGGGGGAAACGCCTGGTATCTTTATAGTCCTGTCGGGT
TTCGCCACCTCTGACTTGAGCGTCGATTTTTGTGATGCTCGTCAGGGGGGCGGAGCCTATGGAAAAACGC
CAGCAACGCGGCCTTTTTACGGTTCCTGGCCTTTTGCTGGCCTTTTGCTCA
Features (pLannotate 1.2.2; 17 found; start..end, strand, type, name):
      1..51      +  rep_origin     RSF ori (fragment): Plasmids containing the RSF 1030 origin of replication can be propagated in E. coli cells that contain additional plasmids with compatible origins.
    119..422     +  enhancer       CMV enhancer: human cytomegalovirus immediate early enhancer
    423..626     +  promoter       CMV promoter: human cytomegalovirus (CMV) immediate early promoter
    649..686     +  misc_feature   MCS (fragment): multiple cloning site
    796..2160    +  CDS            Gabra1 (sequence withheld): GBRA1_MOUSE - Also known as Gabra-1. Experimental evidence at protein level: Swiss-Prot protein existence level 1. Ligand-gated chloride channel which is a component of the heteropentameric receptor for GABA, the major inhibitory neurotransmitter in the brain (PubMed:27129275). Plays an important role in the formation of functional inhibitory GABAergic synapses in addition to mediating synaptic inhibition as a GABA-gated ion channel (PubMed:27129275). The gamma2 subunit is necessary but not sufficient for a rapid formation of active synaptic contacts and the synaptogenic effect of this subunit
   2160..2186    +  misc_feature   MCS (fragment) (sequence partly withheld): multiple cloning site
   2194..2913    +  CDS            EGFP: the original enhanced GFP (Yang et al., 1996) mammalian codon-optimized
   2930..3013    +  CDS            large T antigen (fragment): large T antigen from SV40 (simian virus 40)
   3036..3157    +  polyA_signal   SV40 poly(A) signal: SV40 polyadenylation signal
   3191..3619    -  rep_origin     f1 ori (sequence partly withheld): f1 bacteriophage origin of replication; arrow indicates direction of (+) strand synthesis
   3646..3750    +  promoter       AmpR promoter: bla
   3752..4109    +  promoter       SV40 promoter: SV40 enhancer and early promoter
   4144..4938    +  CDS            NeoR/KanR: aminoglycoside phosphotransferase from Tn5; aph(3')-II (or nptII); confers resistance to neomycin, kanamycin, and G418 (Geneticin®)
   4959..5111    +  CDS            ble (fragment): BLE_KLEPN - Experimental evidence at protein level: Swiss-Prot protein existence level 1. Binding protein with a strong affinity to the bleomycin family of antibiotics. Binds to CL990; an antimitotic-antibiotic compound. From Klebsiella pneumoniae.
   5170..5217    +  polyA_signal   HSV TK poly(A) signal: herpes simplex virus thymidine kinase polyadenylation signal (Cole and Stacy, 1985)
   5308..5324    -  polyA_signal   bGH poly(A) signal (fragment): bovine growth hormone polyadenylation signal
   5546..6134    +  rep_origin     ori: high-copy-number ColE1/pMB1/pBR322/pUC origin of replication
