[The description below was written by a language model from this plasmid's Addgene catalogue record and pLannotate feature annotations shown in this document.]
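Description:
alpha1-EGFP is a mammalian expression plasmid built on the pEGFP-N1 backbone that encodes the rat GABAA receptor alpha1 subunit (Gabra1) fused at its C-terminus to EGFP. The full sequenced record is about 6.2 kb. The Gabra1 coding sequence was inserted by restriction cloning between the NheI and XhoI sites of the multiple cloning site, leaving short MCS remnants on either side. It lies downstream of the human cytomegalovirus immediate early enhancer and promoter and runs through a short linker derived from the MCS into the backbone-encoded EGFP, with an SV40 polyadenylation signal terminating the transcript. The automated annotation matched the insert to the mouse Gabra1 protein entry, but the catalogue lists the species as rat; this most likely reflects the similarity of the two orthologues rather than a discrepancy.

In bacteria the plasmid is maintained at high copy from a ColE1/pUC-type origin and selected with kanamycin. Resistance comes from the Tn5 aminoglycoside phosphotransferase (NeoR/KanR) gene, which is preceded by both a bacterial bla-type promoter and the SV40 enhancer/early promoter and followed by the HSV TK polyadenylation signal. The same cassette can therefore provide G418 selection in mammalian cells. An f1 origin is also present. Several small fragment hits in the feature table (RSF ori, large T antigen, ble, bGH poly(A)) appear to be partial matches to backbone sequence rather than functional elements.

The construct is intended for expressing a fluorescently tagged alpha1 subunit, for example to follow GABAA receptor distribution and clustering in transfected cells such as cultured hippocampal neurons, the topic of the associated publication.
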