Addgene plasmid #118952: alpha1-EGFP
Purpose: GABAA receptor expression (alpha1 subunit). EGFP tag at the C-terminus.
Depositing lab: Angel de Blas. Depositing organization: University of Connecticut. Publication: Clustered and non-clustered GABAA receptors in cultured hippocampal neurons. Christie SB, Li RW, Miralles CP, Yang B-, De Blas AL. Mol Cell Neurosci. 2006 Jan;31(1):1-14. doi: 10.1016/j.mcn.2005.08.014. Epub 2005 Sep 21. PubMed 16181787.
Backbone
  Vector backbone: pEGFP N1
  Vector type: Mammalian Expression
Growth in bacteria
  Bacterial resistance: Kanamycin, 50 μg/mL
  Growth temperature: 37°C
  Growth strain: DH5alpha
  Copy number: High Copy
Gene/Insert
  Gene/Insert name: GABRA1
  Species: R. norvegicus (rat)
  Entrez Gene: Gabra1
  Tag / fusion protein: EGFP (C terminal on backbone)
  Cloning method: Restriction Enzyme; 5′ cloning site NhEI (unknown if destroyed); 3′ cloning site XhoI (unknown if destroyed)
  Sequencing primers: 5′ unknown
Resource information
  A portion of this plasmid was derived from a plasmid made by: Gene was originally cloned in Peter Seeburg’s lab in Heidelberg.
Terms and licenses: Academic/Nonprofit Terms; Industry Terms: Not Available to Industry
How to cite: alpha1-EGFP was a gift from Angel de Blas (Addgene plasmid # 118952 ; http://n2t.net/addgene:118952 ; RRID:Addgene_118952)
